>Addgene plasmid #129431 | EF1a mCherry | addgene full sequence | sequence record 256111 | Addgene NGS Result
CGTCGACGGATCGGGAGATCTCCCGATCCCCTATGGTGCACTCTCAGTACAATCTGCTCTGATGCCGCAT
AGTTAAGCCAGTATCTGCTCCCTGCTTGTGTGTTGGAGGTCGCTGAGTAGTGCGCGAGCAAAATTTAAGC
TACAACAAGGCAAGGCTTGACCGACAATTGCATGAAGAATCTGCTTAGGGTTAGGCGTTTTGCGCTGCTT
CGCGATGTACGGGCCAGATATACGCGTTGACATTGATTATTGACTAGTTATTAATAGTAATCAATTACGG
GGTCATTAGTTCATAGCCCATATATGGAGTTCCGCGTTACATAACTTACGGTAAATGGCCCGCCTGGCTG
ACCGCCCAACGACCCCCGCCCATTGACGTCAATAATGACGTATGTTCCCATAGTAACGCCAATAGGGACT
TTCCATTGACGTCAATGGGTGGAGTATTTACGGTAAACTGCCCACTTGGCAGTACATCAAGTGTATCATA
TGCCAAGTACGCCCCCTATTGACGTCAATGACGGTAAATGGCCCGCCTGGCATTATGCCCAGTACATGAC
CTTATGGGACTTTCCTACTTGGCAGTACATCTACGTATTAGTCATCGCTATTACCATGGTGATGCGGTTT
TGGCAGTACATCAATGGGCGTGGATAGCGGTTTGACTCACGGGGATTTCCAAGTCTCCACCCCATTGACG
TCAATGGGAGTTTGTTTTGGCACCAAAATCAACGGGACTTTCCAAAATGTCGTAACAACTCCGCCCCATT
GACGCAAATGGGCGGTAGGCGTGTACGGTGGGAGGTCTATATAAGCAGCGCGTTTTGCCTGTACTGGGTC
TCTCTGGTTAGACCAGATCTGAGCCTGGGAGCTCTCTGGCTAACTAGGGAACCCACTGCTTAAGCCTCAA
TAAAGCTTGCCTTGAGTGCTTCAAGTAGTGTGTGCCCGTCTGTTGTGTGACTCTGGTAACTAGAGATCCC
TCAGACCCTTTTAGTCAGTGTGGAAAATCTCTAGCAGTGGCGCCCGAACAGGGACTTGAAAGCGAAAGGG
AAACCAGAGGAGCTCTCTCGACGCAGGACTCGGCTTGCTGAAGCGCGCACGGCAAGAGGCGAGGGGCGGC
GACTGGTGAGTACGCCAAAAATTTTGACTAGCGGAGGCTAGAAGGAGAGAGATGGGTGCGAGAGCGTCAG
TATTAAGCGGGGGAGAATTAGATCGCGATGGGAAAAAATTCGGTTAAGGCCAGGGGGAAAGAAAAAATAT
AAATTAAAACATATAGTATGGGCAAGCAGGGAGCTAGAACGATTCGCAGTTAATCCTGGCCTGTTAGAAA
CATCAGAAGGCTGTAGACAAATACTGGGACAGCTACAACCATCCCTTCAGACAGGATCAGAAGAACTTAG
ATCATTATATAATACAGTAGCAACCCTCTATTGTGTGCATCAAAGGATAGAGATAAAAGACACCAAGGAA
GCTTTAGACAAGATAGAGGAAGAGCAAAACAAAAGTAAGACCACCGCACAGCAAGCGGCCGCTGATCTTC
AGACCTGGAGGAGGAGATATGAGGGACAATTGGAGAAGTGAATTATATAAATATAAAGTAGTAAAAATTG
AACCATTAGGAGTAGCACCCACCAAGGCAAAGAGAAGAGTGGTGCAGAGAGAAAAAAGAGCAGTGGGAAT
AGGAGCTTTGTTCCTTGGGTTCTTGGGAGCAGCAGGAAGCACTATGGGCGCAGCGTCAATGACGCTGACG
GTACAGGCCAGACAATTATTGTCTGGTATAGTGCAGCAGCAGAACAATTTGCTGAGGGCTATTGAGGCGC
AACAGCATCTGTTGCAACTCACAGTCTGGGGCATCAAGCAGCTCCAGGCAAGAATCCTGGCTGTGGAAAG
ATACCTAAAGGATCAACAGCTCCTGGGGATTTGGGGTTGCTCTGGAAAACTCATTTGCACCACTGCTGTG
CCTTGGAATGCTAGTTGGAGTAATAAATCTCTGGAACAGATTTGGAATCACACGACCTGGATGGAGTGGG
ACAGAGAAATTAACAATTACACAAGCTTAATACACTCCTTAATTGAAGAATCGCAAAACCAGCAAGAAAA
GAATGAACAAGAATTATTGGAATTAGATAAATGGGCAAGTTTGTGGAATTGGTTTAACATAACAAATTGG
CTGTGGTATATAAAATTATTCATAATGATAGTAGGAGGCTTGGTAGGTTTAAGAATAGTTTTTGCTGTAC
TTTCTATAGTGAATAGAGTTAGGCAGGGATATTCACCATTATCGTTTCAGACCCACCTCCCAACCCCGAG
GGGACCCGACAGGCCCGAAGGAATAGAAGAAGAAGGTGGAGAGAGAGACAGAGACAGATCCATTCGATTA
GTGAACGGATCGGCACTGCGTGCGCCAATTCTGCAGACAAATGGCAGTATTCATCCACAATTTTAAAAGA
AAAGGGGGGATTGGGGGGTACAGTGCAGGGGAAAGAATAGTAGACATAATAGCAACAGACATACAAACTA
AAGAATTACAAAAACAAATTACAAAAATTCAAAATTTTCGGGTTTATTACAGGGACAGCAGAGATCCAGT
TTGGTTAATTAATCGATAAGCTTTGCAAAGATGGATAAAGTTTTAAACAGAGAGGAATCTTTGCAGCTAA
TGGACCTTCTAGGTCTTGAAAGGAGTGGGAATTGGCTCCGGTGCCCGTCAGTGGGCAGAGCGCACATCGC
CCACAGTCCCCGAGAAGTTGGGGGGAGGGGTCGGCAATTGAACCGGTGCCTAGAGAAGGTGGCGCGGGGT
AAACTGGGAAAGTGATGTCGTGTACTGGCTCCGCCTTTTTCCCGAGGGTGGGGGAGAACCGTATATAAGT
GCAGTAGTCGCCGTGAACGTTCTTTTTCGCAACGGGTTTGCCGCCAGAACACAGGTAAGTGCCGTGTGTG
GTTCCCGCGGGCCTGGCCTCTTTACGGGTTATGGCCCTTGCGTGCCTTGAATTACTTCCACCTGGCTGCA
GTACGTGATTCTTGATCCCGAGCTTCGGGTTGGAAGTGGGTGGGAGAGTTCGAGGCCTTGCGCTTAAGGA
GCCCCTTCGCCTCGTGCTTGAGTTGAGGCCTGGCCTGGGCGCTGGGGCCGCCGCGTGCGAATCTGGTGGC
ACCTTCGCGCCTGTCTCGCTGCTTTCGATAAGTCTCTAGCCATTTAAAATTTTTGATGACCTGCTGCGAC
GCTTTTTTTCTGGCAAGATAGTCTTGTAAATGCGGGCCAAGATCTGCACACTGGTATTTCGGTTTTTGGG
GCCGCGGGCGGCGACGGGGCCCGTGCGTCCCAGCGCACATGTTCGGCGAGGCGGGGCCTGCGAGCGCGGC
CACCGAGAATCGGACGGGGGTAGTCTCAAGCTGGCCGGCCTGCTCTGGTGCCTGGCCTCGCGCCGCCGTG
TATCGCCCCGCCCTGGGCGGCAAGGCTGGCCCGGTCGGCACCAGTTGCGTGAGCGGAAAGATGGCCGCTT
CCCGGCCCTGCTGCAGGGAGCTCAAAATGGAGGACGCGGCGCTCGGGAGAGCGGGCGGGTGAGTCACCCA
CACAAAGGAAAAGGGCCTTTCCGTCCTCAGCCGTCGCTTCATGTGACTCCACGGAGTACCGGGCGCCGTC
CAGGCACCTCGATTAGTTCTCGAGCTTTTGGAGTACGTCGTCTTTAGGTTGGGGGGAGGGGTTTTATGCG
ATGGAGTTTCCCCACACTGAGTGGGTGGAGACTGAAGTTAGGCCAGCTTGGCACTTGATGTAATTCTCCT
TGGAATTTGCCCTTTTTGAGTTTGGATCTTGGTTCATTCTCAAGCCTCAGACAGTGGTTCAAAGTTTTTT
TCTTCCATTTCAGGTGTCGTGAGGAATTAGCTTGGTACTAATACGACTCACTATAGGGAGACCCAAGCTG
GCTAGGTAAGCTTGATATCGAATTCCTGCAGCCCGGGGGATCCGCCACCATGGTGAGCAAGGGCGAGGAG
GATAACATGGCCATCATCAAGGAGTTCATGCGCTTCAAGGTGCACATGGAGGGCTCCGTGAACGGCCACG
AGTTCGAGATCGAGGGCGAGGGCGAGGGCCGCCCCTACGAGGGCACCCAGACCGCCAAGCTGAAGGTGAC
CAAGGGTGGCCCCCTGCCCTTCGCCTGGGACATCCTGTCCCCTCAGTTCATGTACGGCTCCAAGGCCTAC
GTGAAGCACCCCGCCGACATCCCCGACTACTTGAAGCTGTCCTTCCCCGAGGGCTTCAAGTGGGAGCGCG
TGATGAACTTCGAGGACGGCGGCGTGGTGACCGTGACCCAGGACTCCTCCCTGCAGGACGGCGAGTTCAT
CTACAAGGTGAAGCTGCGCGGCACCAACTTCCCCTCCGACGGCCCCGTAATGCAGAAGAAGACCATGGGC
TGGGAGGCCTCCTCCGAGCGGATGTACCCCGAGGACGGCGCCCTGAAGGGCGAGATCAAGCAGAGGCTGA
AGCTGAAGGACGGCGGCCACTACGACGCTGAGGTCAAGACCACCTACAAGGCCAAGAAGCCCGTGCAGCT
GCCCGGCGCCTACAACGTCAACATCAAGTTGGACATCACCTCCCACAACGAGGACTACACCATCGTGGAA
CAGTACGAACGCGCCGAGGGCCGCCACTCCACCGGCGGCATGGACGAGCTGTACAAGTAGAGCGGCCGCG
TCGACGGGCCCGCGGAATTCCGCCCCCCCCCCCTCTCCCTCCCCCCCCCCTAACGTTACTGGCCGAAGCC
GCTTGGAATAAGGCCGGTGTGCGTTTGTCTATATGTTATTTTCCACCATATTGCCGTCTTTTGGCAATGT
GAGGGCCCGGAAACCTGGCCCTGTCTTCTTGACGAGCATTCCTAGGGGTCTTTCCCCTCTCGCCAAAGGA
ATGCAAGGTCTGTTGAATGTCGTGAAGGAAGCAGTTCCTCTGGAAGCTTCTTGAAGACAAACAACGTCTG
TAGCGACCCTTTGCAGGCAGCGGAACCCCCCACCTGGCGACAGGTGCCTCTGCGGCCAAAAGCCACGTGT
ATAAGATACACCTGCAAAGGCGGCACAACCCCAGTGCCACGTTGTGAGTTGGATAGTTGTGGAAAGAGTC
AAATGGCTCTCCTCAAGCGTATTCAACAAGGGGCTGAAGGATGCCCAGAAGGTACCCCATTGTATGGGAT
CTGATCTGGGGCCTCGGTGCACATGCTTTACATGTGTTTAGTCGAGGTTAAAAAAACGTCTAGGCCCCCC
GAACCACGGGGACGTGGTTTTCCTTTGAAAAACACGATGATAATATGGCCACAACCATGACCGAGTACAA
GCCCACGGTGCGCCTCGCCACCCGCGACGACGTCCCCAGGGCCGTACGCACCCTCGCCGCCGCGTTCGCC
GACTACCCCGCCACGCGCCACACCGTCGATCCGGACCGCCACATCGAGCGGGTCACCGAGCTGCAAGAAC
TCTTCCTCACGCGCGTCGGGCTCGACATCGGCAAGGTGTGGGTCGCGGACGACGGCGCCGCGGTGGCGGT
CTGGACCACGCCGGAGAGCGTCGAAGCGGGGGCGGTGTTCGCCGAGATCGGCCCGCGCATGGCCGAGTTG
AGCGGTTCCCGGCTGGCCGCGCAGCAACAGATGGAAGGCCTCCTGGCGCCGCACCGGCCCAAGGAGCCCG
CGTGGTTCCTGGCCACCGTCGGCGTCTCGCCCGACCACCAGGGCAAGGGTCTGGGCAGCGCCGTCGTGCT
CCCCGGAGTGGAGGCGGCCGAGCGCGCCGGGGTGCCCGCCTTCCTGGAGACCTCCGCGCCCCGCAACCTC
CCCTTCTACGAGCGGCTCGGCTTCACCGTCACCGCCGACGTCGAGGTGCCCGAAGGACCGCGCACCTGGT
GCATGACCCGCAAGCCCGGTGCCTGACGCCCGCCCCACGACCCGCAGCGCCCGACCGAAAGGAGCGCACG
ACCCCATGCATCGAACAAAAGAAAAGGGGACTGGAAGGGCTAATTCACTCCCAACGAAGACAAGATATCA
TAACTTCGTATAGCATACATTATACGAAGTTATCGGCTAGCTGGTCCGGACTGTACTGGGTCTCTCTGGT
TAGACCAGATCTGAGCCTGGGAGCTCTCTGGCTAACTAGGGAACCCACTGCTTAAGCCTCAATAAAGCTT
GCCTTGAGTGCTTCAAGTAGTGTGTGCCCGTCTGTTGTGTGACTCTGGTAACTAGAGATCCCTCAGACCC
TTTTAGTCAGTGTGGAAAATCTCTAGCAGGGCCCGTTTAAACCCGCTGATCAGCCTCGACTGTGCCTTCT
AGTTGCCAGCCATCTGTTGTTTGCCCCTCCCCCGTGCCTTCCTTGACCCTGGAAGGTGCCACTCCCACTG
TCCTTTCCTAATAAAATGAGGAAATTGCATCGCATTGTCTGAGTAGGTGTCATTCTATTCTGGGGGGTGG
GGTGGGGCAGGACAGCAAGGGGGAGGATTGGGAAGACAATAGCAGGCATGCTGGGGATGCGGTGGGCTCT
ATGGCTTCTGAGGCGGAAAGAACCAGCTGGGGCTCTAGGGGGTATCCCC
[124 nt withheld, positions 6560-6683]
C
[91 nt withheld, positions 6685-6775]
A
[49 nt withheld, positions 6777-6825]
CCTTTGACGTTGGAGTCCACGTTCTTT
[37 nt withheld, positions 6853-6889]
ACCCTATCTCGGTCTATTCTTTTGATTTATAAGGGATTTTGCCGATTTCGGCCTATTGGTTAAAAAATGA
GCTGATTTAACAAAAATTTAACGCGAATTAATTCTGTGGAATGTGTGTCAGTTAGGGTGTGGAAAGTCCC
CAGGCTCCCCAGCAGGCAGAAGTATGCAAAGCATGCATCTCAATTAGTCAGCAACCAGGTGTGGAAAGTC
CCCAGGCTCCCCAGCAGGCAGAAGTATGCAAAGCATGCATCTCAATTAGTCAGCAACCATAGTCCCGCCC
CTAACTCCGCCCATCCCGCCCCTAACTCCGCCCAGTTCCGCCCATTCTCCGCCCCATGGCTGACTAATTT
TTTTTATTTATGCAGAGGCCGAGGCCGCCTCTGCCTCTGAGCTATTCCAGAAGTAGTGAGGAGGCTTTTT
TGGAGGCCTAGGCTTTTGCAAAAAGCTCCCGGGAGCTTGTATATCCATTTTCGGATCTGATCAGCACGTG
TTGACAATTAATCATCGGCATAGTATATCGGCATAGTATAATACGACAAGGTGAGGAACTAAACCATGGC
CAAGTTGACCAGTGCCGTTCCGGTGCTCACCGCGCGCGACGTCGCCGGAGCGGTCGAGTTCTGGACCGAC
CGGCTCGGGTTCTCCCGGGACTTCGTGGAGGACGACTTCGCCGGTGTGGTCCGGGACGACGTGACCCTGT
TCATCAGCGCGGTCCAGGACCAGGTGGTGCCGGACAACACCCTGGCCTGGGTGTGGGTGCGCGGCCTGGA
CGAGCTGTACGCCGAGTGGTCGGAGGTCGTGTCCACGAACTTCCGGGACGCCTCCGGGCCGGCCATGACC
GAGATCGGCGAGCAGCCGTGGGGGCGGGAGTTCGCCCTGCGCGACCCGGCCGGCAACTGCGTGCACTTCG
TGGCCGAGGAGCAGGACTGACACGTGCTACGAGATTTCGATTCCACCGCCGCCTTCTATGAAAGGTTGGG
CTTCGGAATCGTTTTCCGGGACGCCGGCTGGATGATCCTCCAGCGCGGGGATCTCATGCTGGAGTTCTTC
GCCCACCCCAACTTGTTTATTGCAGCTTATAATGGTTACAAATAAAGCAATAGCATCACAAATTTCACAA
ATAAAGCATTTTTTTCACTGCATTCTAGTTGTGGTTTGTCCAAACTCATCAATGTATCTTATCATGTCTG
TATACCGTCGACCTCTAGCTAGAGCTTGGCGTAATCATGGTCATAGCTGTTTCCTGTGTGAAATTGTTAT
CCGCTCACAATTCCACACAACATACGAGCCGGAAGCATAAAGTGTAAAGCCTGGGGTGCCTAATGAGTGA
GCTAACTCACATTAATTGCGTTGCGCTCACTGCCCGCTTTCCAGTCGGGAAACCTGTCGTGCCAGCTGCA
TTAATGAATCGGCCAACGCGCGGGGAGAGGCGGTTTGCGTATTGGGCGCTCTTCCGCTTCCTCGCTCACT
GACTCGCTGCGCTCGGTCGTTCGGCTGCGGCGAGCGGTATCAGCTCACTCAAAGGCGGTAATACGGTTAT
CCACAGAATCAGGGGATAACGCAGGAAAGAACATGTGAGCAAAAGGCCAGCAAAAGGCCAGGAACCGTAA
AAAGGCCGCGTTGCTGGCGTTTTTCCATAGGCTCCGCCCCCCTGACGAGCATCACAAAAATCGACGCTCA
AGTCAGAGGTGGCGAAACCCGACAGGACTATAAAGATACCAGGCGTTTCCCCCTGGAAGCTCCCTCGTGC
GCTCTCCTGTTCCGACCCTGCCGCTTACCGGATACCTGTCCGCCTTTCTCCCTTCGGGAAGCGTGGCGCT
TTCTCATAGCTCACGCTGTAGGTATCTCAGTTCGGTGTAGGTCGTTCGCTCCAAGCTGGGCTGTGTGCAC
GAACCCCCCGTTCAGCCCGACCGCTGCGCCTTATCCGGTAACTATCGTCTTGAGTCCAACCCGGTAAGAC
ACGACTTATCGCCACTGGCAGCAGCCACTGGTAACAGGATTAGCAGAGCGAGGTATGTAGGCGGTGCTAC
AGAGTTCTTGAAGTGGTGGCCTAACTACGGCTACACTAGAAGAACAGTATTTGGTATCTGCGCTCTGCTG
AAGCCAGTTACCTTCGGAAAAAGAGTTGGTAGCTCTTGATCCGGCAAACAAACCACCGCTGGTAGCGGTG
GTTTTTTTGTTTGCAAGCAGCAGATTACGCGCAGAAAAAAAGGATCTCAAGAAGATCCTTTGATCTTTTC
TACGGGGTCTGACGCTCAGTGGAACGAAAACTCACGTTAAGGGATTTTGGTCATGAGATTATCAAAAAGG
ATCTTCACCTAGATCCTTTTAAATTAAAAATGAAGTTTTAAATCAATCTAAAGTATATATGAGTAAACTT
GGTCTGACAGTTACCAATGCTTAATCAGTGAGGCACCTATCTCAGCGATCTGTCTATTTCGTTCATCCAT
AGTTGCCTGACTCCCCGTCGTGTAGATAACTACGATACGGGAGGGCTTACCATCTGGCCCCAGTGCTGCA
ATGATACCGCGAGACCCACGCTCACCGGCTCCAGATTTATCAGCAATAAACCAGCCAGCCGGAAGGGCCG
AGCGCAGAAGTGGTCCTGCAACTTTATCCGCCTCCATCCAGTCTATTAATTGTTGCCGGGAAGCTAGAGT
AAGTAGTTCGCCAGTTAATAGTTTGCGCAACGTTGTTGCCATTGCTACAGGCATCGTGGTGTCACGCTCG
TCGTTTGGTATGGCTTCATTCAGCTCCGGTTCCCAACGATCAAGGCGAGTTACATGATCCCCCATGTTGT
GCAAAAAAGCGGTTAGCTCCTTCGGTCCTCCGATCGTTGTCAGAAGTAAGTTGGCCGCAGTGTTATCACT
CATGGTTATGGCAGCACTGCATAATTCTCTTACTGTCATGCCATCCGTAAGATGCTTTTCTGTGACTGGT
GAGTACTCAACCAAGTCATTCTGAGAATAGTGTATGCGGCGACCGAGTTGCTCTTGCCCGGCGTCAATAC
GGGATAATACCGCGCCACATAGCAGAACTTTAAAAGTGCTCATCATTGGAAAACGTTCTTCGGGGCGAAA
ACTCTCAAGGATCTTACCGCTGTTGAGATCCAGTTCGATGTAACCCACTCGTGCACCCAACTGATCTTCA
GCATCTTTTACTTTCACCAGCGTTTCTGGGTGAGCAAAAACAGGAAGGCAAAATGCCGCAAAAAAGGGAA
TAAGGGCGACACGGAAATGTTGAATACTCATACTCTTCCTTTTTCAATATTATTGAAGCATTTATCAGGG
TTATTGTCTCATGAGCGGATACATATTTGAATGTATTTAGAAAAATAAACAAATAGGGGTTCCGCGCACA
TTTCCCCGAAAAGTGCCACCTGA
Features (pLannotate 1.2.2; 34 found; start..end, strand, type, name):
     32..84      -  misc_feature   bom (fragment): basis of mobility region from pBR322
    239..618     +  enhancer       CMV enhancer: human cytomegalovirus immediate early enhancer
    619..818     +  promoter       CMV promoter: human cytomegalovirus (CMV) immediate early promoter
    836..1016    +  LTR            5' LTR (truncated): truncated 5' long terminal repeat (LTR) from HIV-1
   1063..1188    +  misc_feature   HIV-1 Ψ: packaging signal of human immunodeficiency virus type 1
   1172..1535    +  CDS            HIV-1 gag (fragment): gag protein from human immunodeficiency virus 1; gag
   1681..1914    +  misc_feature   RRE: The Rev response element (RRE) of HIV-1 allows for Rev-dependent mRNA export from the nucleus to the cytoplasm.
   2291..2391    +  CDS            Rev (fragment): human immunodeficiency virus 1 (HIV-1) Rev protein; rev; enhances nuclear export of unspliced and incompletely spliced viral mRNAs
   2441..2558    +  misc_feature   cPPT/CTS: central polypurine tract and central termination sequence of HIV-1
   2621..2687    +  CDS            small t antigen (fragment): SV40 (simian virus 40) small t antigen
   2694..3872    +  promoter       EF-1α promoter: strong constitutive promoter for human elongation factor EF-1α
   3889..3907    +  promoter       T7 promoter: promoter for bacteriophage T7 RNA polymerase
   3927..3963    -  misc_feature   MCS (fragment): pBluescript multiple cloning site
   3970..4680    +  CDS            mCherry: monomeric derivative of DsRed fluorescent protein (Shaner et al., 2004) mammalian codon-optimized
   4831..5293    +  misc_feature   IRES: internal ribosome entry site (IRES) of the encephalomyocarditis virus (EMCV)
   5307..5906    +  CDS            PuroR: puromycin N-acetyltransferase; pac from Streptomyces alboniger; confers resistance to puromycin
   5982..6016    +  LTR            3' LTR (ΔU3) (fragment): self-inactivating 3' long terminal repeat (LTR) from HIV-1
   6020..6053    +  protein_bind   loxP: Cre-mediated recombination occurs in the 8-bp core sequence (GCATACAT). Cre recombinase
   6078..6258    +  LTR            5' LTR (truncated): truncated 5' long terminal repeat (LTR) from HIV-1
   6290..6514    +  polyA_signal   bGH poly(A) signal: bovine growth hormone polyadenylation signal
   6518..6539    +  promoter       SV40 promoter (fragment): SV40 enhancer and early promoter
   6560..6988    +  rep_origin     f1 ori (sequence partly withheld): f1 bacteriophage origin of replication; arrow indicates direction of (+) strand synthesis
   7002..7331    +  promoter       SV40 promoter: SV40 enhancer and early promoter
   7379..7426    +  promoter       EM7 promoter: synthetic bacterial promoter&nbsp
   7445..7819    +  CDS            BleoR: antibiotic-binding protein; Sh ble from Streptoalloteichus hindustanus; confers resistance to bleomycin, phleomycin, and Zeocin™
   7829..7954    +  CDS            ble (fragment): BLE_KLEPN - Experimental evidence at protein level: Swiss-Prot protein existence level 1. Binding protein with a strong affinity to the bleomycin family of antibiotics. Binds to CL990; an antimitotic-antibiotic compound. From Klebsiella pneumoniae.
   7949..8070    +  polyA_signal   SV40 poly(A) signal: SV40 polyadenylation signal
   8143..8159    -  protein_bind   lac operator: The lac repressor binds to the lac operator to inhibit transcription in E. coli. This inhibition can be relieved by adding lactose or isopropyl-β-D-thiogalactopyranoside (IPTG). lac repressor encoded by lacI
   8167..8197    -  promoter       lac promoter: promoter for the E. coli lac operon
   8212..8233    -  protein_bind   CAP binding site: CAP binding activates transcription in the presence of cAMP. E. coli catabolite activator protein
   8246..8338    -  CDS            lacI (fragment): lac repressor; lacI; The lac repressor binds to the lac operator to inhibit transcription in E. coli. This inhibition can be relieved by adding lactose or isopropyl-β-D-thiogalactopyranoside (IPTG).
   8521..9109    -  rep_origin     ori: high-copy-number ColE1/pMB1/pBR322/pUC origin of replication
   9280..10140   -  CDS            AmpR: β-lactamase; bla; confers resistance to ampicillin, carbenicillin, and related antibiotics
  10141..10245   -  promoter       AmpR promoter: bla
