[The description below was written by a language model from this plasmid's Addgene catalogue record and pLannotate feature annotations shown in this document.]
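Description:
EF1a mCherry is a lentiviral transfer plasmid for constitutive expression of the red fluorescent protein mCherry in mammalian cells. It was derived from an existing EF1a GFP lentiviral vector by exchanging the GFP coding sequence for mCherry between BamHI and BsrGI sites. In bacteria it replicates from a high-copy ColE1/pUC-type origin and is selected with ampicillin through the β-lactamase gene. An f1 origin is also present.

The viral portion has a third-generation-style layout. A CMV enhancer/promoter replaces the U3 region upstream of a truncated HIV-1 5' LTR, driving transcription of the genomic RNA in packaging cells. This is followed by the Ψ packaging signal with a partial gag sequence, the Rev response element for Rev-dependent nuclear export, and the cPPT/CTS element, which aids nuclear import of the reverse-transcribed genome. The 3' LTR is annotated as a self-inactivating ΔU3 type and carries a loxP site. Because the 3' U3 region is copied to both ends of the provirus during reverse transcription, this loxP site would in principle allow Cre-mediated excision of the integrated cassette, although the record does not state that use. A bGH polyadenylation signal lies downstream of the LTR.

Within the transfer unit, the human EF-1α promoter drives mCherry, and the feature table shows an EMCV IRES followed by the puromycin N-acetyltransferase gene. Both would therefore be translated from one bicistronic transcript, allowing puromycin selection of transduced cells, though the catalogue entry does not mention this marker. Outside the LTRs, an SV40/EM7 promoter–BleoR cassette with an SV40 polyadenylation signal offers Zeocin resistance. The stated purpose is simply mCherry expression from the EF1a promoter, for example to label transduced cells.
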