Addgene plasmid #129431: EF1a mCherry
Purpose: expression of mCherry from EF1a promoter
Depositing lab: Oskar Laur. Depositing organization: Emory University.
Backbone
  Vector backbone: addgene 26777 EF1a GFP
  Vector type: Lentiviral
Growth in bacteria
  Bacterial resistance: Ampicillin, 100 μg/mL
  Growth temperature: 37°C
  Growth strain: NEB Stable
  Copy number: High Copy
Gene/Insert
  Gene/Insert name: mCherry
  Species: Synthetic
  Cloning method: Restriction Enzyme; 5′ cloning site BamHI (unknown if destroyed); 3′ cloning site BsrGI (unknown if destroyed)
Terms and licenses: Academic/Nonprofit Terms; Industry Terms: Not Available to Industry
Depositor comments: addgene 26777 GFP was exchanged to mCherry
How to cite: EF1a mCherry was a gift from Oskar Laur (Addgene plasmid # 129431 ; http://n2t.net/addgene:129431 ; RRID:Addgene_129431)
